Addgene plasmid #115957: pTW326
Purpose: Destination Vector
Depositing lab: Ron Weiss. Publication: Small-molecule-based regulation of RNA-delivered circuits in mammalian cells. Wagner TE, Becraft JR, Bodner K, Teague B, Zhang X, Woo A, Porter E, Alburquerque B, Dobosh B, Andries O, Sanders NN, Beal J, Densmore D, Kitada T, Weiss R. Nat Chem Biol. 2018 Nov;14(11):1043-1050. doi: 10.1038/s41589-018-0146-9. Epub 2018 Oct 16. PubMed 30327560.
Backbone
  Vector backbone: pUC19
  Vector type: Synthetic Biology
Growth in bacteria
  Bacterial resistance: Chloramphenicol and Kanamycin, 25 & 50 μg/mL
  Growth temperature: 37°C
  Growth strain: ccdB Survival
  Copy number: High Copy
Gene/Insert
  Gene/Insert name: Lvl1 P2 No 3'UTR
  Species: Synthetic
  Cloning method: Gateway Cloning
Terms and licenses: Academic/Nonprofit Terms; Industry Terms: Not Available to Industry
How to cite: pTW326 was a gift from Ron Weiss (Addgene plasmid # 115957 ; http://n2t.net/addgene:115957 ; RRID:Addgene_115957)
