[The description below was written by a language model from this plasmid's Addgene catalogue record and pLannotate feature annotations shown in this document.]
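Description:
pTW326 is a Gateway cloning vector from a synthetic-biology toolkit, catalogued as a "destination vector" on a pUC19 backbone and carrying a synthetic cassette named "Lvl1 P2 No 3'UTR". The name suggests a level 1, position 2 slot in a hierarchical assembly scheme, in a version without a 3' untranslated region, but the record does not define these terms. The 4,819-nt sequence replicates in E. coli from a high-copy ColE1/pUC-type origin. It is selected with kanamycin through a backbone aph(3')-Ia gene, and with chloramphenicol through a cat gene and its own promoter inside the exchangeable cassette.

The core of the plasmid is a standard Gateway counterselection cassette holding the ccdB toxin gene, a partial ccdA fragment and the chloramphenicol resistance marker. In the feature table this cassette is flanked by attP1 and attP2 sites. These are the sites used in a BP Clonase reaction with attB-flanked fragments, an arrangement typical of pDONR-type donor vectors, even though the catalogue entry calls the plasmid a destination vector. Recombination swaps the ccdB/CmR cassette for the incoming fragment. Because CcdB poisons DNA gyrase in ordinary strains, only recombinant plasmids survive there, whereas the empty vector has to be kept in a ccdB-tolerant host.

Upstream, rrnB T1 and T2 terminators insulate the cassette from read-through transcription, and a T7 promoter lies just outside attP2. The short lacI, lacZα, CMV promoter and dpnD matches are fragments, most likely backbone or cassette remnants rather than functional parts. No mammalian expression elements or payload gene are annotated. The associated work concerns small-molecule regulation of RNA-delivered circuits in mammalian cells, so pTW326 presumably serves as an intermediate acceptor for building those constructs.
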