Features (pLannotate 1.2.2; 15 found; start..end, strand, type, name):
    121..213     +  CDS            lacI (fragment): lac repressor; lacI; The lac repressor binds to the lac operator to inhibit transcription in E. coli. This inhibition can be relieved by adding lactose or isopropyl-β-D-thiogalactopyranoside (IPTG).
    268..295     -  terminator     rrnB T2 terminator: transcription terminator T2 from the E. coli rrnB gene
    427..470     +  terminator     rrnB T1 terminator: Escherichia coli rrnB; transcription terminator T1 from the E. coli rrnB gene
    517..553     -  CDS            lacZα (fragment): LacZα fragment of β-galactosidase; lacZ fragment
    571..592     +  promoter       CMVd2 promoter (fragment): truncated human cytomegalovirus (CMV) immediate early promoter that yields moderately reduced expression relative to the full-length promoter
    606..837     +  protein_bind   attP1: mutant version of attP; recombination site for the Gateway® BP reaction BP Clonase™
   1040..1192    -  CDS            dpnD (fragment): DPND_STRPN - Protein predicted: Swiss-Prot protein existence level 4. From Streptococcus pneumoniae serotype 4 (strain ATCC BAA-334 / TIGR4).
   1236..1538    -  CDS            ccdB: CCDB_ECOLI - Also known as G, letB, letD. Experimental evidence at protein level: Swiss-Prot protein existence level 1. Toxic component of a type II toxin-antitoxin (TA) system, functioning in plasmid maintainence. Responsible for the post- segregational killing (PSK) of plasmid-free cells, also referred to as a plasmid addiction system. Half-life of over 2 hours. Cell killing by CcdB is accompanied by filamentation, defects in chromosome and plasmid segregation, defects in cell division, formation of anucleate cells, decreased DNA synthesis and plasmid loss. Interferes with the activity of DN
   1543..1701    -  CDS            ccdA (fragment): CCDA_ECO57 - Also known as H, letA. Experimental evidence at protein level: Swiss-Prot protein existence level 1. Antitoxin component of a type II toxin-antitoxin (TA) system which inhibits the post-segregational killing (PSK) of plasmid-free cells, also referred to as a plasmid addiction system. Binds to and blocks the activity of CcdB; will also remove bound CcdB protein from the CcdB-GyrA complex by forming a CcdA-CcdB complex, a process termed rejuvenation. Functions as a transcriptional corepressor for the ccdAB operon, repression also requires CcdB (By similarity). From Escherichia coli
   1883..2541    -  CDS            CmR: chloramphenicol acetyltransferase; cat; confers resistance to chloramphenicol
   2542..2644    -  promoter       cat promoter: promoter of the E. coli cat gene encoding chloramphenicol acetyltransferase
   2789..3020    -  protein_bind   attP2: mutant version of attP; recombination site for the Gateway® BP reaction (pDONR™221 version) BP Clonase™
   3061..3079    -  promoter       T7 promoter: promoter for bacteriophage T7 RNA polymerase
   3213..4022    +  CDS            KanR: aminoglycoside phosphotransferase; aph(3')-Ia; confers resistance to kanamycin in bacteria or G418 (Geneticin®) in eukaryotes
   4169..4757    +  rep_origin     ori: high-copy-number ColE1/pMB1/pBR322/pUC origin of replication
>Addgene plasmid #115957 | pTW326 | addgene full sequence | sequence record 227889 | Addgene NGS Result
CTTTCCTGCGTTATCCCCTGATTCTGTGGATAACCGTATTACCGCCTTTGAGTGAGCTGATACCGCTCGC
CGCAGCCGAACGACCGAGCGCAGCGAGTCAGTGAGCGAGGAAGCGGAGGAGCGCCCAATACGCAAACCGC
CTCTCCCCGCGCGTTGGCCGATTCATTAATGCAGCTGGCACGACAGGTTTCCCGACTGGAAAGCGGGCAG
TGAGCGCAACGCAATTAATACGCGTACCGCTAGCCAGGAAGAGTTTGTAGAAACGCAAAAAGGCCATCCG
TCAGGATGGCCTTCTGCTTAGTTTGATGCCTGGCAGTTTATGGCGGGCGTCCTGCCCGCCACCCTCCGGG
CCGTTGCTTCACAACGTTCAAATCCGCTCCCGGCGGATTTGTCCTACTCAGGAGAGCGTTCACCGACAAA
CAACAGATAAAACGAAAGGCCCAGTCTTCCGACTGAGCCTTTCGTTTTATTTGATGCCTGGCAGTTCCCT
ACTCTCGCGTTAACGCTAGCATGGATGTTTTCCCAGTCACGACGTTGTAAAACGACGGCCAGTCTTAAGC
TCGGCTCTTCACGCAAATGGGCGGTAGGCGTGGACTGGAGACCCCAAATAATGATTTTATTTTGACTGAT
AGTGACCTGTTCGTTGCAACAAATTGATGAGCAATGCTTTTTTATAATGCCAACTTTGTACAAAAAAGCT
GAACGAGAAACGTAAAATGATATAAATATCAATATATTAAATTAGATTTTGCATAAAAAACAGACTACAT
AATACTGTAAAACACAACATATCCAGTCACTATGAATCAACTACTTAGATGGTATTAGTGACCTGTAGTC
GACCGACAGCCTTCCAAATGTTCTTCGGGTGATGCTGCCAACTTAGTCGACCGACAGCCTTCCAAATGTT
CTTCTCAAACGGAATCGTCGTATCCAGCCTACTCGCTATTGTCCTCAATGCCGTATTAAATCATAAAAAG
AAATAAGAAAAAGAGGTGCGAGCCTCTTTTTTGTGTGACAAAATAAAAACATCTACCTATTCATATACGC
TAGTGTCATAGTCCTGAAAATCATCTGCATCAAGAACAATTTCACAACTCTTATACTTTTCTCTTACAAG
TCGTTCGGCTTCATCTGGATTTTCAGCCTCTATACTTACTAAACGTGATAAAGTTTCTGTAATTTCTACT
GTATCGACCTGCAGACTGGCTGTGTATAAGGGAGCCTGACATTTATATTCCCCAGAACATCAGGTTAATG
GCGTTTTTGATGTCATTTTCGCGGTGGCTGAGATCAGCCACTTCTTCCCCGATAACGGAGACCGGCACAC
TGGCCATATCGGTGGTCATCATGCGCCAGCTTTCATCCCCGATATGCACCACCGGGTAAAGTTCACGGGA
GACTTTATCTGACAGCAGACGTGCACTGGCCAGGGGGATCACCATCCGTCGCCCGGGCGTGTCAATAATA
TCACTCTGTACATCCACAAACAGACGATAACGGCTCTCTCTTTTATAGGTGTAAACCTTAAACTGCATTT
CACCAGCCCCTGTTCTCGTCAGCAAAAGAGCCGTTCATTTCAATAAACCGGGCGACCTCAGCCATCCCTT
CCTGATTTTCCGCTTTCCAGCGTTCGGCACGCAGACGACGGGCTTCATTCTGCATGGTTGTGCTTACCAG
ACCGGAGATATTGACATCATATATGCCTTGAGCAACTGATAGCTGTCGCTGTCAACTGTCACTGTAATAC
GCTGCTTCATAGCATACCTCTTTTTGACATACTTCGGGTATACATATCAGTATATATTCTTATACCGCAA
AAATCAGCGCGCAAATACGCATACTGTTATCTGGCTTTTAGTAAGCCGGATCCACGCGGCGTTTACGCCC
CCCCTGCCACTCATCGCAGTACTGTTGTAATTCATTAAGCATTCTGCCGACATGGAAGCCATCACAAACG
GCATGATGAACCTGAATCGCCAGCGGCATCAGCACCTTGTCGCCTTGCGTATAATATTTGCCCATGGTGA
AAACGGGGGCGAAGAAGTTGTCCATATTGGCCACGTTTAAATCAAAACTGGTGAAACTCACCCAGGGATT
GGCTGAGACGAAAAACATATTCTCAATAAACCCTTTAGGGAAATAGGCCAGGTTTTCACCGTAACACGCC
ACATCTTGCGAATATATGTGTAGAAACTGCCGGAAATCGTCGTGGTATTCACTCCAGAGCGATGAAAACG
TTTCAGTTTGCTCATGGAAAACGGTGTAACAAGGGTGAACACTATCCCATATCACCAGCTCACCGTCTTT
CATTGCCATACGGAATTCCGGATGAGCATTCATCAGGCGGGCAAGAATGTGAATAAAGGCCGGATAAAAC
TTGTGCTTATTTTTCTTTACGGTCTTTAAAAAGGCCGTAATATCCAGCTGAACGGTCTGGTTATAGGTAC
ATTGAGCAACTGACTGAAATGCCTCAAAATGTTCTTTACGATGCCATTGGGATATATCAACGGTGGTATA
TCCAGTGATTTTTTTCTCCATTTTAGCTTCCTTAGCTCCTGAAAATCTCGATAACTCAAAAAATACGCCC
GGTAGTGATCTTATTTCATTATGGTGAAAGTTGGAACCTCTTACGTGCCGATCAACGTCTCATTTTCGCC
AAAAGTTGGCCCAGGGCTTCCCGGTATCAACAGGGACACCAGGATTTATTTATTCTGCGAAGTGATCTTC
CGTCACAGGTATTTATTCGGCGCAAAGTGCGTCGGGTGATGCTGCCAACTTAGTCGACTACAGGTCACTA
ATACCATCTAAGTAGTTGATTCATAGTGACTGGATATGTTGTGTTTTACAGTATTATGTAGTCTGTTTTT
TATGCAAAATCTAATTTAATATATTGATATTTATATCATTTTACGTTTCTCGTTCAGCTTTCTTGTACAA
AGTTGGCATTATAAGAAAGCATTGCTTATCAATTTGTTGCAACGAACAGGTCACTATCAGTCAAAATAAA
ATCATTATTTGCCATCCAGCTGATGGTCTCCATAATAGGGAAGAGCATCCCCTATAGTGAGTCGTATTAC
ATGGTCATAGCTGTTTCCTGGCAGCTCTGGCCCGTGTCTCAAAATCTCTGATGTTACATTGCACAAGATA
AAAATATATCATCATGAACAATAAAACTGTCTGCTTACATAAACAGTAATACAAGGGGTGTTATGAGCCA
TATTCAACGGGAAACGTCGAGGCCGCGATTAAATTCCAACATGGATGCTGATTTATATGGGTATAAATGG
GCTCGCGATAATGTCGGGCAATCAGGTGCGACAATCTATCGCTTGTATGGGAAGCCCGATGCGCCAGAGT
TGTTTCTGAAACATGGCAAAGGTAGCGTTGCCAATGATGTTACAGATGAGATGGTCAGACTAAACTGGCT
GACGGAATTTATGCCTCTTCCGACCATCAAGCATTTTATCCGTACTCCTGATGATGCATGGTTACTCACC
ACTGCGATCCCCGGAAAAACAGCATTCCAGGTATTAGAAGAATATCCTGATTCAGGTGAAAATATTGTTG
ATGCGCTGGCAGTGTTCCTGCGCCGGTTGCATTCGATTCCTGTTTGTAATTGTCCTTTTAACAGCGATCG
CGTATTTCGTCTCGCTCAGGCGCAATCACGAATGAATAACGGTTTGGTTGATGCGAGTGATTTTGATGAC
GAGCGTAATGGCTGGCCTGTTGAACAAGTCTGGAAAGAAATGCATAAACTTTTGCCATTCTCACCGGATT
CAGTCGTCACTCATGGTGATTTCTCACTTGATAACCTTATTTTTGACGAGGGGAAATTAATAGGTTGTAT
TGATGTTGGACGAGTCGGAATCGCAGACCGATACCAGGATCTTGCCATCCTATGGAACTGCCTCGGTGAG
TTTTCTCCTTCATTACAGAAACGGCTTTTTCAAAAATATGGTATTGATAATCCTGATATGAATAAATTGC
AGTTTCATTTGATGCTCGATGAGTTTTTCTAATCAGAATTGGTTAATTGGTTGTAACACTGGCAGAGCAT
TACGCTGACTTGACGGGACGGCGCAAGCTCATGACCAAAATCCCTTAACGTGAGTTACGCGTCGTTCCAC
TGAGCGTCAGACCCCGTAGAAAAGATCAAAGGATCTTCTTGAGATCCTTTTTTTCTGCGCGTAATCTGCT
GCTTGCAAACAAAAAAACCACCGCTACCAGCGGTGGTTTGTTTGCCGGATCAAGAGCTACCAACTCTTTT
TCCGAAGGTAACTGGCTTCAGCAGAGCGCAGATACCAAATACTGTTCTTCTAGTGTAGCCGTAGTTAGGC
CACCACTTCAAGAACTCTGTAGCACCGCCTACATACCTCGCTCTGCTAATCCTGTTACCAGTGGCTGCTG
CCAGTGGCGATAAGTCGTGTCTTACCGGGTTGGACTCAAGACGATAGTTACCGGATAAGGCGCAGCGGTC
GGGCTGAACGGGGGGTTCGTGCACACAGCCCAGCTTGGAGCGAACGACCTACACCGAACTGAGATACCTA
CAGCGTGAGCTATGAGAAAGCGCCACGCTTCCCGAAGGGAGAAAGGCGGACAGGTATCCGGTAAGCGGCA
GGGTCGGAACAGGAGAGCGCACGAGGGAGCTTCCAGGGGGAAACGCCTGGTATCTTTATAGTCCTGTCGG
GTTTCGCCACCTCTGACTTGAGCGTCGATTTTTGTGATGCTCGTCAGGGGGGCGGAGCCTATGGAAAAAC
GCCAGCAACGCGGCCTTTTTACGGTTCCTGGCCTTTTGCTGGCCTTTTGCTCACATGTT
